Addgene plasmid #143304: TFORF1664
Purpose: Lentiviral vector for overexpressing transcription factor ORFs with unique 24-bp barcodes. Barcodes facilitate identification of transcription factors in pooled screens.
Depositing lab: Feng Zhang. Depositing organization: Broad Institute. Publication: A transcription factor atlas of directed differentiation. Joung J, Ma S, Tay T, Geiger-Schuller KR, Kirchgatterer PC, Verdine VK, Guo B, Arias-Garcia MA, Allen WE, Singh A, Kuksenko O, Abudayyeh OO, Gootenberg JS, Fu Z, Macrae RK, Buenrostro JD, Regev A, Zhang F. Cell. 2023 Jan 5;186(1):209-229.e26. doi: 10.1016/j.cell.2022.11.026. PubMed 36608654.
Backbone
  Vector backbone: pLX_TRC317
  Backbone manufacturer: Broad Institute Genetic Perturbation Platform
  Backbone size w/o insert (bp): 8264
  Vector type: Mammalian Expression, Lentiviral
  Selectable markers: Puromycin
Growth in bacteria
  Bacterial resistance: Ampicillin, 100 μg/mL
  Growth temperature: 37°C
  Growth strain: NEB Stable
  Copy number: High Copy
Gene/Insert
  Gene/Insert name: ARID5A
  Species: H. sapiens (human)
  Insert size (bp): 1886
  Entrez Gene: ARID5A (a.k.a. MRF-1, MRF1, RP11-363D14)
  Promoter: EF1a
  Cloning method: Unknown
  Sequencing primers: 5′ GGGTGGAGACTGAAGTTAGGCCAG; 3′ CACATAGCGTAAAAGGAGCAACATAG
Terms and licenses: Academic/Nonprofit Terms; Industry Terms: Not Available to Industry
Depositor comments: NM_212481,ENST00000357485 . The transcription factor ORF portion of this plasmid was synthesized by Genewiz. Please test multiple small colonies in case of plasmid recombination. To make this collection available in a timely manner, a portion of this collection was not fully sequenced by Addgene. If an Addgene verified full plasmid sequence is not available, please contact us prior to placing an order to request the full sequence.
How to cite: TFORF1664 was a gift from Feng Zhang (Addgene plasmid # 143304 ; http://n2t.net/addgene:143304 ; RRID:Addgene_143304)
