[The description below was written by a language model from this plasmid's Addgene catalogue record and pLannotate feature annotations shown in this document.]
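Description:
TFORF1664 is a lentiviral mammalian expression plasmid built on the pLX_TRC317 backbone and carrying the human transcription factor ARID5A (also known as MRF1) as an open reading frame under the EF-1α promoter. It belongs to a collection of barcoded transcription factor ORF vectors, each tagged with a unique 24-bp barcode so that the overexpressed factor can be identified by sequencing in pooled screens. The feature table does not annotate the barcode itself. In bacteria the plasmid is maintained through a high-copy ColE1/pUC-type origin with ampicillin resistance (AmpR). An f1 origin and remnants of a lac/T7/T3 cloning region are also present. The depositor cautions that the plasmid may recombine, as can happen with LTR-containing vectors.

The viral portion has a third-generation, self-inactivating layout. An RSV promoter drives a truncated HIV-1 5' LTR, followed by the Ψ packaging signal with a gag fragment, the RRE for Rev-dependent export of the genomic RNA, a cPPT/CTS element, and a ΔU3 3' LTR with a downstream SV40 polyadenylation signal. Two expression units lie between the LTRs. An SV40 early promoter drives puromycin N-acetyltransferase for selection of transduced cells. The strong constitutive EF-1α promoter drives the ARID5A coding sequence, with a WPRE downstream to enhance transcript stability and expression. A short U6 promoter fragment is annotated between the ORF and the WPRE, but the record does not explain its role. The annotated sequence is about 10.2 kb, consistent with the stated backbone and insert sizes. The construct is intended for stable ARID5A overexpression after lentiviral transduction, individually or within pooled screens such as those for directed differentiation.
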