Features (pLannotate 1.2.2; 31 found; start..end, strand, type, name):
      5..231     +  promoter       RSV promoter: Rous sarcoma virus enhancer/promoter
    232..412     +  LTR            5' LTR (truncated): truncated 5' long terminal repeat (LTR) from HIV-1
    459..584     +  misc_feature   HIV-1 Ψ: packaging signal of human immunodeficiency virus type 1
    568..931     +  CDS            HIV-1 gag (fragment): gag protein from human immunodeficiency virus 1; gag
   1077..1310    +  misc_feature   RRE: The Rev response element (RRE) of HIV-1 allows for Rev-dependent mRNA export from the nucleus to the cytoplasm.
   1687..1713    +  CDS            Rev (fragment): human immunodeficiency virus 1 (HIV-1) Rev protein; rev; enhances nuclear export of unspliced and incompletely spliced viral mRNAs
   1720..1743    +  promoter       SV40 promoter (fragment): SV40 early promoter
   1744..1815    +  promoter       SV40 promoter (fragment): SV40 enhancer and early promoter
   1839..1974    +  rep_origin     SV40 ori: SV40 origin of replication
   2020..2616    +  CDS            PuroR (fragment): puromycin N-acetyltransferase; pac from Streptomyces; confers resistance to puromycin
   2665..2782    +  misc_feature   cPPT/CTS: central polypurine tract and central termination sequence of HIV-1
   2847..2913    +  CDS            small t antigen (fragment): SV40 (simian virus 40) small t antigen
   2920..4098    +  promoter       EF-1α promoter: strong constitutive promoter for human elongation factor EF-1α
   4115..5896    +  CDS            ARID5A: ARI5A_HUMAN - Also known as MRF1. Experimental evidence at protein level: Swiss-Prot protein existence level 1. Binds to AT-rich stretches in the modulator region upstream of the human cytomegalovirus major intermediate early gene enhancer. May act as repressor and down-regulate enhancer-dependent gene expressison (PubMed:8649988). May positively regulate chondrocyte- specific transcription such as of COL2A1 in collaboration with SOX9 and positively regulate histone H3 acetylation at chondrocyte-specific genes. May stimulate early-stage chondrocyte differentiation and inhibit later stage diffe
   5912..5965    +  promoter       U6 promoter (fragment): RNA polymerase III promoter for human U6 snRNA
   6007..6595    +  misc_feature   WPRE: woodchuck hepatitis virus posttranscriptional regulatory element
   6646..6665    +  misc_feature   cPPT/CTS (fragment): central polypurine tract and central termination sequence of HIV-1
   6667..6900    +  LTR            3' LTR (ΔU3): self-inactivating 3' long terminal repeat (LTR) from HIV-1
   6978..7099    +  polyA_signal   SV40 poly(A) signal: SV40 polyadenylation signal
   7139..7274    +  rep_origin     SV40 ori: SV40 origin of replication
   7295..7313    -  promoter       T7 promoter: promoter for bacteriophage T7 RNA polymerase
   7321..7476    +  CDS            lacZα (fragment): LacZα fragment of β-galactosidase; lacZ fragment
   7481..7909    +  rep_origin     f1 ori (sequence partly withheld): f1 bacteriophage origin of replication; arrow indicates direction of (+) strand synthesis
   7962..8066    +  promoter       AmpR promoter: bla
   8067..8927    +  CDS            AmpR: β-lactamase; bla; confers resistance to ampicillin, carbenicillin, and related antibiotics
   9098..9686    +  rep_origin     ori: high-copy-number ColE1/pMB1/pBR322/pUC origin of replication
   9869..9961    +  CDS            lacI (fragment): lac repressor; lacI; The lac repressor binds to the lac operator to inhibit transcription in E. coli. This inhibition can be relieved by adding lactose or isopropyl-β-D-thiogalactopyranoside (IPTG).
   9974..9995    +  protein_bind   CAP binding site: CAP binding activates transcription in the presence of cAMP. E. coli catabolite activator protein
  10010..10040   +  promoter       lac promoter: promoter for the E. coli lac operon
  10048..10064   +  protein_bind   lac operator: The lac repressor binds to the lac operator to inhibit transcription in E. coli. This inhibition can be relieved by adding lactose or isopropyl-β-D-thiogalactopyranoside (IPTG). lac repressor encoded by lacI
  10109..10127   +  promoter       T3 promoter: promoter for bacteriophage T3 RNA polymerase
>Addgene plasmid #143304 | TFORF1664 | addgene full sequence | sequence record 400309 | Addgene NGS Result
TTAATGTAGTCTTATGCAATACTCTTGTAGTCTTGCAACATGGTAACGATGAGTTAGCAACATGCCTTAC
AAGGAGAGAAAAAGCACCGTGCATGCCGATTGGTGGAAGTAAGGTGGTACGATCGTGCCTTATTAGGAAG
GCAACAGACGGGTCTGACATGGATTGGACGAACCACTGAATTGCCGCATTGCAGAGATATTGTATTTAAG
TGCCTAGCTCGATACATAAACGGGTCTCTCTGGTTAGACCAGATCTGAGCCTGGGAGCTCTCTGGCTAAC
TAGGGAACCCACTGCTTAAGCCTCAATAAAGCTTGCCTTGAGTGCTTCAAGTAGTGTGTGCCCGTCTGTT
GTGTGACTCTGGTAACTAGAGATCCCTCAGACCCTTTTAGTCAGTGTGGAAAATCTCTAGCAGTGGCGCC
CGAACAGGGACTTGAAAGCGAAAGGGAAACCAGAGGAGCTCTCTCGACGCAGGACTCGGCTTGCTGAAGC
GCGCACGGCAAGAGGCGAGGGGCGGCGACTGGTGAGTACGCCAAAAATTTTGACTAGCGGAGGCTAGAAG
GAGAGAGATGGGTGCGAGAGCGTCAGTATTAAGCGGGGGAGAATTAGATCGCGATGGGAAAAAATTCGGT
TAAGGCCAGGGGGAAAGAAAAAATATAAATTAAAACATATAGTATGGGCAAGCAGGGAGCTAGAACGATT
CGCAGTTAATCCTGGCCTGTTAGAAACATCAGAAGGCTGTAGACAAATACTGGGACAGCTACAACCATCC
CTTCAGACAGGATCAGAAGAACTTAGATCATTATATAATACAGTAGCAACCCTCTATTGTGTGCATCAAA
GGATAGAGATAAAAGACACCAAGGAAGCTTTAGACAAGATAGAGGAAGAGCAAAACAAAAGTAAGACCAC
CGCACAGCAAGCGGCCGCTGATCTTCAGACCTGGAGGAGGAGATATGAGGGACAATTGGAGAAGTGAATT
ATATAAATATAAAGTAGTAAAAATTGAACCATTAGGAGTAGCACCCACCAAGGCAAAGAGAAGAGTGGTG
CAGAGAGAAAAAAGAGCAGTGGGAATAGGAGCTTTGTTCCTTGGGTTCTTGGGAGCAGCAGGAAGCACTA
TGGGCGCAGCGTCAATGACGCTGACGGTACAGGCCAGACAATTATTGTCTGGTATAGTGCAGCAGCAGAA
CAATTTGCTGAGGGCTATTGAGGCGCAACAGCATCTGTTGCAACTCACAGTCTGGGGCATCAAGCAGCTC
CAGGCAAGAATCCTGGCTGTGGAAAGATACCTAAAGGATCAACAGCTCCTGGGGATTTGGGGTTGCTCTG
GAAAACTCATTTGCACCACTGCTGTGCCTTGGAATGCTAGTTGGAGTAATAAATCTCTGGAACAGATTTG
GAATCACACGACCTGGATGGAGTGGGACAGAGAAATTAACAATTACACAAGCTTAATACACTCCTTAATT
GAAGAATCGCAAAACCAGCAAGAAAAGAATGAACAAGAATTATTGGAATTAGATAAATGGGCAAGTTTGT
GGAATTGGTTTAACATAACAAATTGGCTGTGGTATATAAAATTATTCATAATGATAGTAGGAGGCTTGGT
AGGTTTAAGAATAGTTTTTGCTGTACTTTCTATAGTGAATAGAGTTAGGCAGGGATATTCACCATTATCG
TTTCAGACCCACCTCCCAACCCCGAGGGGACCCATGCATTGCATCTCAATTAGTCAGCAACCAGGTGTGG
AAAGTCCCCAGGCTCCCCAGCAGGCAGAAGTATGCAAAGCATGCGTCTCAATTAGTCAGCAACCATAGTC
CCGCCCCTAACTCCGCCCATCCCGCCCCTAACTCCGCCCAGTTCCGCCCATTCTCCGCCCCATGGCTGAC
TAATTTTTTTTATTTATGCAGAGGCCGAGGCCGCCTCGGCCTCTGAGCTATTCCAGAAGTAGTGAGGAGG
CTTTTTTGGAGGCCTAGGCTTTTGCAAAAAGCTTTCTAGAGGTACCACCGGAGCTTACCATGACCGAGTA
CAAGCCCACGGTGCGCCTCGCCACCCGCGACGACGTCCCCAGGGCCGTACGCACCCTCGCCGCCGCGTTC
GCCGACTACCCCGCCACGCGCCACACCGTCGATCCGGACCGCCACATCGAGCGGGTCACCGAGCTGCAAG
AACTCTTCCTCACGCGCGTCGGGCTCGACATCGGCAAGGTGTGGGTCGCGGACGACGGCGCCGCCGTGGC
GGTCTGGACCACGCCGGAGAGCGTCGAAGCGGGGGCGGTGTTCGCCGAGATCGGCCCGCGCATGGCCGAG
TTGAGCGGTTCCCGGCTGGCCGCGCAGCAACAGATGGAAGGCCTCCTGGCGCCGCACCGGCCCAAGGAGC
CCGCGTGGTTCCTGGCCACCGTCGGCGTCTCGCCCGACCACCAGGGCAAGGGTCTGGGCAGCGCCGTCGT
GCTCCCCGGAGTGGAGGCGGCCGAGCGCGCCGGGGTGCCCGCCTTCCTGGAGACCTCCGCGCCCCGCAAC
CTCCCCTTCTACGAGCGGCTCGGCTTCACCGTCACCGCCGACGTCGAGGTGCCCGAAGGACCGCGCACCT
GGTGCATGACCCGCAAGCCCGGTGCCAGTTAACGAATTCTAGATCTTGAGACAAATGGCAGTATTCATCC
ACAATTTTAAAAGAAAAGGGGGGATTGGGGGGTACAGTGCAGGGGAAAGAATAGTAGACATAATAGCAAC
AGACATACAAACTAAAGAATTACAAAAACAAATTACAAAAATTCAAAATTTTCGGGTTTATTACAGGGAC
AGCAGAGATCCACTTTGGCGCCGGCTCGAGGCCTGCAGGTGCAAAGATGGATAAAGTTTTAAACAGAGAG
GAATCTTTGCAGCTAATGGACCTTCTAGGTCTTGAAAGGAGTGGGAATTGGCTCCGGTGCCCGTCAGTGG
GCAGAGCGCACATCGCCCACAGTCCCCGAGAAGTTGGGGGGAGGGGTCGGCAATTGAACCGGTGCCTAGA
GAAGGTGGCGCGGGGTAAACTGGGAAAGTGATGTCGTGTACTGGCTCCGCCTTTTTCCCGAGGGTGGGGG
AGAACCGTATATAAGTGCAGTAGTCGCCGTGAACGTTCTTTTTCGCAACGGGTTTGCCGCCAGAACACAG
GTAAGTGCCGTGTGTGGTTCCCGCGGGCCTGGCCTCTTTACGGGTTATGGCCCTTGCGTGCCTTGAATTA
CTTCCACCTGGCTGCAGTACGTGATTCTTGATCCCGAGCTTCGGGTTGGAAGTGGGTGGGAGAGTTCGAG
GCCTTGCGCTTAAGGAGCCCCTTCGCCTCGTGCTTGAGTTGAGGCCTGGCCTGGGCGCTGGGGCCGCCGC
GTGCGAATCTGGTGGCACCTTCGCGCCTGTCTCGCTGCTTTCGATAAGTCTCTAGCCATTTAAAATTTTT
GATGACCTGCTGCGACGCTTTTTTTCTGGCAAGATAGTCTTGTAAATGCGGGCCAAGATCTGCACACTGG
TATTTCGGTTTTTGGGGCCGCGGGCGGCGACGGGGCCCGTGCGTCCCAGCGCACATGTTCGGCGAGGCGG
GGCCTGCGAGCGCGGCCACCGAGAATCGGACGGGGGTAGTCTCAAGCTGGCCGGCCTGCTCTGGTGCCTG
GCCTCGCGCCGCCGTGTATCGCCCCGCCCTGGGCGGCAAGGCTGGCCCGGTCGGCACCAGTTGCGTGAGC
GGAAAGATGGCCGCTTCCCGGCCCTGCTGCAGGGAGCTCAAAATGGAGGACGCGGCGCTCGGGAGAGCGG
GCGGGTGAGTCACCCACACAAAGGAAAAGGGCCTTTCCGTCCTCAGCCGTCGCTTCATGTGACTCCACGG
AGTACCGGGCGCCGTCCAGGCACCTCGATTAGTTCTCGAGCTTTTGGAGTACGTCGTCTTTAGGTTGGGG
GGAGGGGTTTTATGCGATGGAGTTTCCCCACACTGAGTGGGTGGAGACTGAAGTTAGGCCAGCTTGGCAC
TTGATGTAATTCTCCTTGGAATTTGCCCTTTTTGAGTTTGGATCTTGGTTCATTCTCAAGCCTCAGACAG
TGGTTCAAAGTTTTTTTCTTCCATTTCAGGTGTCGTGAGGCTAGCACCGCCACCATGGCAGCCCCTGTCA
AAGGGAACAGGAAGCAGTCCACGGAGGGTGACGCCCTAGACCCACCTGCATCCCCCAAACCTGCTGGCAA
GCAGAACGGAATCCAGAACCCCATCTCGCTGGAGGACTCCCCCGAGGCAGGCGGGGAGCGGGAGGAGGAG
CAGGAGCGGGAGGAGGAGCAGGCCTTCCTGGTCAGCCTCTACAAGTTCATGAAGGAGCGACACACGCCCA
TCGAGAGGGTGCCCCATCTCGGCTTCAAGCAGATTAACCTGTGGAAGATCTACAAAGCAGTGGAGAAGCT
GGGGGCCTATGAGCTGGTGACCGGGCGCCGCCTCTGGAAGAACGTGTACGACGAGCTGGGGGGCAGCCCA
GGCAGCACCAGCGCGGCCACGTGCACGCGCCGCCACTACGAGAGGCTGGTCCTGCCATACGTGCGGCACC
TGAAGGGGGAGGATGACAAGCCGCTGCCCACCTCCAAGCCCAGGAAACAGTACAAGATGGCTAAGGAGAA
CAGGGGGGATGATGGGGCCACCGAGAGGCCGAAGAAGGCCAAGGAGGAGCGGCGCATGGACCAGATGATG
CCAGGAAAGACCAAAGCAGATGCTGCTGACCCAGCACCACTTCCCAGCCAGGAGCCCCCCAGGAACAGCA
CAGAACAGCAGGGCCTGGCCTCTGGGTCTTCTGTGTCCTTTGTGGGTGCCAGCGGCTGTCCTGAGGCCTA
CAAGCGGCTCCTATCCAGCTTCTACTGCAAGGGGACACACGGCATCATGTCACCACTGGCCAAAAAGAAG
CTCCTGGCCCAGGTGAGCAAGGTGGAGGCCTTGCAGTGCCAGGAGGAGGGCTGCCGCCATGGGGCAGAGC
CCCAGGCGTCCCCAGCTGTTCACCTCCCAGAGAGTCCCCAGAGCCCCAAAGGGCTGACTGAGAACTCCAG
GCACCGGCTGACCCCTCAGGAGGGATTGCAGGCCCCAGGTGGCAGCCTCAGAGAGGAGGCGCAGGCAGGC
CCCTGCCCGGCAGCCCCCATCTTCAAGGGCTGCTTCTACACCCACCCCACCGAGGTGCTGAAGCCTGTCA
GCCAGCACCCCAGGGACTTCTTCTCTAGACTTAAAGATGGGGTGCTATTGGGGCCTCCTGGCAAAGAGGG
GCTGTCAGTGAAAGAGCCCCAGCTGGTGTGGGGCGGAGACGCTAACCGCCCTTCTGCGTTCCATAAAGGT
GGCTCCAGAAAGGGCATCCTCTACCCCAAGCCCAAAGCCTGCTGGGTGTCCCCCATGGCCAAGGTCCCAG
CCGAGAGCCCCACGCTCCCGCCCACCTTCCCCAGTAGCCCAGGCCTGGGCAGCAAGCGCAGCCTGGAGGA
AGAGGGTGCTGCCCACAGTGGGAAGAGACTGCGGGCCGTGTCTCCCTTTCTTAAGGAGGCGGATGCCAAG
AAGTGTGGGGCCAAACCTGCAGGGTCCGGCCTGGTCTCCTGCCTTCTGGGCCCAGCCCTGGGGCCTGTGC
CCCCAGAGGCCTACAGGGGCACCATGCTGCACTGCCCGCTGAACTTCACTGGCACCCCGGGCCCCTTGAA
GGGCCAGGCTGCACTCCCCTTCAGCCCCCTGGTCATCCCGGCCTTCCCGGCCCACTTCCTGGCCACCGCA
GGCCCCTCGCCCATGGCCGCTGGCCTGATGCACTTCCCCCCAACGTCCTTCGACAGTGCCCTCCGCCACA
GACTTTGCCCGGCCTCATCTGCCTGGCACGCACCACCAGTCACAACCTATGCAGCGCCCCACTTCTTCCA
CCTCAACACCAAGCTGTAGTAATGAACTAGTCCGTAACTTGAAAGTATTTCGATTTCTTGGCTTTATATA
TCTTGTGGAAAGGACGACCTGGTAAGCAGGACATAATTTCTACGCGTTAAGTCGACAATCAACCTCTGGA
TTACAAAATTTGTGAAAGATTGACTGGTATTCTTAACTATGTTGCTCCTTTTACGCTATGTGGATACGCT
GCTTTAATGCCTTTGTATCATGCTATTGCTTCCCGTATGGCTTTCATTTTCTCCTCCTTGTATAAATCCT
GGTTGCTGTCTCTTTATGAGGAGTTGTGGCCCGTTGTCAGGCAACGTGGCGTGGTGTGCACTGTGTTTGC
TGACGCAACCCCCACTGGTTGGGGCATTGCCACCACCTGTCAGCTCCTTTCCGGGACTTTCGCTTTCCCC
CTCCCTATTGCCACGGCGGAACTCATCGCCGCCTGCCTTGCCCGCTGCTGGACAGGGGCTCGGCTGTTGG
GCACTGACAATTCCGTGGTGTTGTCGGGGAAATCATCGTCCTTTCCTTGGCTGCTCGCCTGTGTTGCCAC
CTGGATTCTGCGCGGGACGTCCTTCTGCTACGTCCCTTCGGCCCTCAATCCAGCGGACCTTCCTTCCCGC
GGCCTGCTGCCGGCTCTGCGGCCTCTTCCGCGTCTTCGCCTTCGCCCTCAGACGAGTCGGATCTCCCTTT
GGGCCGCCTCCCCGCGTCGACTTTAAGACCAATGACTTACAAGGCAGCTGTAGATCTTAGCCACTTTTTA
AAAGAAAAGGGGGGACTGGAAGGGCTAATTCACTCCCAACGAAGACAAGATCTGCTTTTTGCTTGTACTG
GGTCTCTCTGGTTAGACCAGATCTGAGCCTGGGAGCTCTCTGGCTAACTAGGGAACCCACTGCTTAAGCC
TCAATAAAGCTTGCCTTGAGTGCTTCAAGTAGTGTGTGCCCGTCTGTTGTGTGACTCTGGTAACTAGAGA
TCCCTCAGACCCTTTTAGTCAGTGTGGAAAATCTCTAGCAGTACGTATAGTAGTTCATGTCATCTTATTA
TTCAGTATTTATAACTTGCAAAGAAATGAATATCAGAGAGTGAGAGGAACTTGTTTATTGCAGCTTATAA
TGGTTACAAATAAAGCAATAGCATCACAAATTTCACAAATAAAGCATTTTTTTCACTGCATTCTAGTTGT
GGTTTGTCCAAACTCATCAATGTATCTTATCATGTCTGGCTCTAGCTATCCCGCCCCTAACTCCGCCCAT
CCCGCCCCTAACTCCGCCCAGTTCCGCCCATTCTCCGCCCCATGGCTGACTAATTTTTTTTATTTATGCA
GAGGCCGAGGCCGCCTCGGCCTCTGAGCTATTCCAGAAGTAGTGAGGAGGCTTTTTTGGAGGCCTAGGGA
CGTACCCAATTCGCCCTATAGTGAGTCGTATTACGCGCGCTCACTGGCCGTCGTTTTACAACGTCGTGAC
TGGGAAAACCCTGGCGTTACCCAACTTAATCGCCTTGCAGCACATCCCCCTTTCGCCAGCTGGCGTAATA
GCGAAGAGGCCCGCACCGATCGCCCTTCCCAACAGTTGCGCAGCCTGAATGGCGAATGGG
[124 nt withheld, positions 7481-7604]
C
[91 nt withheld, positions 7606-7696]
A
[49 nt withheld, positions 7698-7746]
CCTTTGACGTTGGAGTCCACGTTCTTT
[37 nt withheld, positions 7774-7810]
ACCCTATCTCGGTCTATTCTTTTGATTTATAAGGGATTTTGCCGATTTCGGCCTATTGGTTAAAAAATGA
GCTGATTTAACAAAAATTTAACGCGAATTTTAACAAAATATTAACGCTTACAATTTAGGTGGCACTTTTC
GGGGAAATGTGCGCGGAACCCCTATTTGTTTATTTTTCTAAATACATTCAAATATGTATCCGCTCATGAG
ACAATAACCCTGATAAATGCTTCAATAATATTGAAAAAGGAAGAGTATGAGTATTCAACATTTCCGTGTC
GCCCTTATTCCCTTTTTTGCGGCATTTTGCCTTCCTGTTTTTGCTCACCCAGAAACGCTGGTGAAAGTAA
AAGATGCTGAAGATCAGTTGGGTGCACGAGTGGGTTACATCGAACTGGATCTCAACAGCGGTAAGATCCT
TGAGAGTTTTCGCCCCGAAGAACGTTTTCCAATGATGAGCACTTTTAAAGTTCTGCTATGTGGCGCGGTA
TTATCCCGTATTGACGCCGGGCAAGAGCAACTCGGTCGCCGCATACACTATTCTCAGAATGACTTGGTTG
AGTACTCACCAGTCACAGAAAAGCATCTTACGGATGGCATGACAGTAAGAGAATTATGCAGTGCTGCCAT
AACCATGAGTGATAACACTGCGGCCAACTTACTTCTGACAACGATCGGAGGACCGAAGGAGCTAACCGCT
TTTTTGCACAACATGGGGGATCATGTAACTCGCCTTGATCGTTGGGAACCGGAGCTGAATGAAGCCATAC
CAAACGACGAGCGTGACACCACGATGCCTGTAGCAATGGCAACAACGTTGCGCAAACTATTAACTGGCGA
ACTACTTACTCTAGCTTCCCGGCAACAATTAATAGACTGGATGGAGGCGGATAAAGTTGCAGGACCACTT
CTGCGCTCGGCCCTTCCGGCTGGCTGGTTTATTGCTGATAAATCTGGAGCCGGTGAGCGTGGGTCTCGCG
GTATCATTGCAGCACTGGGGCCAGATGGTAAGCCCTCCCGTATCGTAGTTATCTACACGACGGGGAGTCA
GGCAACTATGGATGAACGAAATAGACAGATCGCTGAGATAGGTGCCTCACTGATTAAGCATTGGTAACTG
TCAGACCAAGTTTACTCATATATACTTTAGATTGATTTAAAACTTCATTTTTAATTTAAAAGGATCTAGG
TGAAGATCCTTTTTGATAATCTCATGACCAAAATCCCTTAACGTGAGTTTTCGTTCCACTGAGCGTCAGA
CCCCGTAGAAAAGATCAAAGGATCTTCTTGAGATCCTTTTTTTCTGCGCGTAATCTGCTGCTTGCAAACA
AAAAAACCACCGCTACCAGCGGTGGTTTGTTTGCCGGATCAAGAGCTACCAACTCTTTTTCCGAAGGTAA
CTGGCTTCAGCAGAGCGCAGATACCAAATACTGTTCTTCTAGTGTAGCCGTAGTTAGGCCACCACTTCAA
GAACTCTGTAGCACCGCCTACATACCTCGCTCTGCTAATCCTGTTACCAGTGGCTGCTGCCAGTGGCGAT
AAGTCGTGTCTTACCGGGTTGGACTCAAGACGATAGTTACCGGATAAGGCGCAGCGGTCGGGCTGAACGG
GGGGTTCGTGCACACAGCCCAGCTTGGAGCGAACGACCTACACCGAACTGAGATACCTACAGCGTGAGCT
ATGAGAAAGCGCCACGCTTCCCGAAGGGAGAAAGGCGGACAGGTATCCGGTAAGCGGCAGGGTCGGAACA
GGAGAGCGCACGAGGGAGCTTCCAGGGGGAAACGCCTGGTATCTTTATAGTCCTGTCGGGTTTCGCCACC
TCTGACTTGAGCGTCGATTTTTGTGATGCTCGTCAGGGGGGCGGAGCCTATGGAAAAACGCCAGCAACGC
GGCCTTTTTACGGTTCCTGGCCTTTTGCTGGCCTTTTGCTCACATGTTCTTTCCTGCGTTATCCCCTGAT
TCTGTGGATAACCGTATTACCGCCTTTGAGTGAGCTGATACCGCTCGCCGCAGCCGAACGACCGAGCGCA
GCGAGTCAGTGAGCGAGGAAGCGGAAGAGCGCCCAATACGCAAACCGCCTCTCCCCGCGCGTTGGCCGAT
TCATTAATGCAGCTGGCACGACAGGTTTCCCGACTGGAAAGCGGGCAGTGAGCGCAACGCAATTAATGTG
AGTTAGCTCACTCATTAGGCACCCCAGGCTTTACACTTTATGCTTCCGGCTCGTATGTTGTGTGGAATTG
TGAGCGGATAACAATTTCACACAGGAAACAGCTATGACCATGATTACGCCAAGCGCGCAATTAACCCTCA
CTAAAGGGAACAAAAGCTGGAGCTGCAAGC
