>Addgene plasmid #143304 | TFORF1664 | depositor partial sequence | sequence record 282050 | Insert
ACCGCCACCATGGCAGCCCCTGTCAAAGGGAACAGGAAGCAGTCCACGGAGGGTGACGCCCTAGACCCAC
CTGCATCCCCCAAACCTGCTGGCAAGCAGAACGGAATCCAGAACCCCATCTCGCTGGAGGACTCCCCCGA
GGCAGGCGGGGAGCGGGAGGAGGAGCAGGAGCGGGAGGAGGAGCAGGCCTTCCTGGTCAGCCTCTACAAG
TTCATGAAGGAGCGACACACGCCCATCGAGAGGGTGCCCCATCTCGGCTTCAAGCAGATTAACCTGTGGA
AGATCTACAAAGCAGTGGAGAAGCTGGGGGCCTATGAGCTGGTGACCGGGCGCCGCCTCTGGAAGAACGT
GTACGACGAGCTGGGGGGCAGCCCAGGCAGCACCAGCGCGGCCACGTGCACGCGCCGCCACTACGAGAGG
CTGGTCCTGCCATACGTGCGGCACCTGAAGGGGGAGGATGACAAGCCGCTGCCCACCTCCAAGCCCAGGA
AACAGTACAAGATGGCTAAGGAGAACAGGGGGGATGATGGGGCCACCGAGAGGCCGAAGAAGGCCAAGGA
GGAGCGGCGCATGGACCAGATGATGCCAGGAAAGACCAAAGCAGATGCTGCTGACCCAGCACCACTTCCC
AGCCAGGAGCCCCCCAGGAACAGCACAGAACAGCAGGGCCTGGCCTCTGGGTCTTCTGTGTCCTTTGTGG
GTGCCAGCGGCTGTCCTGAGGCCTACAAGCGGCTCCTATCCAGCTTCTACTGCAAGGGGACACACGGCAT
CATGTCACCACTGGCCAAAAAGAAGCTCCTGGCCCAGGTGAGCAAGGTGGAGGCCTTGCAGTGCCAGGAG
GAGGGCTGCCGCCATGGGGCAGAGCCCCAGGCGTCCCCAGCTGTTCACCTCCCAGAGAGTCCCCAGAGCC
CCAAAGGGCTGACTGAGAACTCCAGGCACCGGCTGACCCCTCAGGAGGGATTGCAGGCCCCAGGTGGCAG
CCTCAGAGAGGAGGCGCAGGCAGGCCCCTGCCCGGCAGCCCCCATCTTCAAGGGCTGCTTCTACACCCAC
CCCACCGAGGTGCTGAAGCCTGTCAGCCAGCACCCCAGGGACTTCTTCTCTAGACTTAAAGATGGGGTGC
TATTGGGGCCTCCTGGCAAAGAGGGGCTGTCAGTGAAAGAGCCCCAGCTGGTGTGGGGCGGAGACGCTAA
CCGCCCTTCTGCGTTCCATAAAGGTGGCTCCAGAAAGGGCATCCTCTACCCCAAGCCCAAAGCCTGCTGG
GTGTCCCCCATGGCCAAGGTCCCAGCCGAGAGCCCCACGCTCCCGCCCACCTTCCCCAGTAGCCCAGGCC
TGGGCAGCAAGCGCAGCCTGGAGGAAGAGGGTGCTGCCCACAGTGGGAAGAGACTGCGGGCCGTGTCTCC
CTTTCTTAAGGAGGCGGATGCCAAGAAGTGTGGGGCCAAACCTGCAGGGTCCGGCCTGGTCTCCTGCCTT
CTGGGCCCAGCCCTGGGGCCTGTGCCCCCAGAGGCCTACAGGGGCACCATGCTGCACTGCCCGCTGAACT
TCACTGGCACCCCGGGCCCCTTGAAGGGCCAGGCTGCACTCCCCTTCAGCCCCCTGGTCATCCCGGCCTT
CCCGGCCCACTTCCTGGCCACCGCAGGCCCCTCGCCCATGGCCGCTGGCCTGATGCACTTCCCCCCAACG
TCCTTCGACAGTGCCCTCCGCCACAGACTTTGCCCGGCCTCATCTGCCTGGCACGCACCACCAGTCACAA
CCTATGCAGCGCCCCACTTCTTCCACCTCAACACCAAGCTGTAGTAATGAACTAGTCCGTAACTTGAAAG
TATTTCGATTTCTTGGCTTTATATATCTTGTGGAAAGGACGACCTGGTAAGCAGGACATAATTTCT
