>Addgene plasmid #143304 | TFORF1664 | depositor partial sequence | sequence record 282051 | Barcode
CCTGGTAAGCAGGACATAATTTCT
